>Addgene plasmid #206389 | pHAGE2-TetO-hSOX17 | addgene full sequence | sequence record 410039 | Addgene NGS Result
TGGAAGGGCTAATTCACTCCCAAAGAAGACAAGATATCCTTGATCTGTGGATCTACCACACACAAGGCTA
CTTCCCTGATTAGCAGAACTACACACCAGGGCCAGGGGTCAGATATCCACTGACCTTTGGATGGTGCTAC
AAGCTAGTACCAGTTGAGCCAGATAAGGTAGAAGAGGCCAATAAAGGAGAGAACACCAGCTTGTTACACC
CTGTGAGCCTGCATGGGATGGATGACCCGGAGAGAGAAGTGTTAGAGTGGAGGTTTGACAGCCGCCTAGC
ATTTCATCACGTGGCCCGAGAGCTGCATCCGGAGTACTTCAAGAACTGCTGATATCGAGCTTGCTACAAG
GGACTTTCCGCTGGGGACTTTCCAGGGAGGCGTGGCCTGGGCGGGACTGGGGAGTGGCGAGCCCTCAGAT
CCTGCATATAAGCAGCTGCTTTTTGCCTGTACTGGGTCTCTCTGGTTAGACCAGATCTGAGCCTGGGAGC
TCTCTGGCTAACTAGGGAACCCACTGCTTAAGCCTCAATAAAGCTTGCCTTGAGTGCTTCAAGTAGTGTG
TGCCCGTCTGTTGTGTGACTCTGGTAACTAGAGATCCCTCAGACCCTTTTAGTCAGTGTGGAAAATCTCT
AGCAGTGGCGCCCGAACAGGGACTTGAAAGCGAAAGGGAAACCAGAGGAGCTCTCTCGACGCAGGACTCG
GCTTGCTGAAGCGCGCACGGCAAGAGGCGAGGGGCGGCGACTGGTGAGTACGCCAAAAATTTTGACTAGC
GGAGGCTAGAAGGAGAGAGATGGGTGCGAGAGCGTCAGTATTAAGCGGGGGAGAATTAGATCGCGATGGG
AAAAAATTCGGTTAAGGCCAGGGGGAAAGAAAAAATATAAATTAAAACATATAGTATGGGCAAGCAGGGA
GCTAGAACGATTCGCAGTTAATCCTGGCCTGTTAGAAACATCAGAAGGCTGTAGACAAATACTGGGACAG
CTACAACCATCCCTTCAGACAGGATCAGAAGAACTTAGATCATTATATAATACAGTAGCAACCCTCTATT
GTGTGCATCAAAGGATAGAGATAAAAGACACCAAGGAAGCTTTAGACAAGATAGAGGAAGAGCAAAACAA
AAGTAAGACCACCGCACAGCAAGCGGCCGGCCGCTGATCTTCAGACCTGGAGGAGGAGATATGAGGGACA
ATTGGAGAAGTGAATTATATAAATATAAAGTAGTAAAAATTGAACCATTAGGAGTAGCACCCACCAAGGC
AAAGAGAAGAGTGGTGCAGAGAGAAAAAAGAGCAGTGGGAATAGGAGCTTTGTTCCTTGGGTTCTTGGGA
GCAGCAGGAAGCACTATGGGCGCAGCGTCAATGACGCTGACGGTACAGGCCAGACAATTATTGTCTGGTA
TAGTGCAGCAGCAGAACAATTTGCTGAGGGCTATTGAGGCGCAACAGCATCTGTTGCAACTCACAGTCTG
GGGCATCAAGCAGCTCCAGGCAAGAATCCTGGCTGTGGAAAGATACCTAAAGGATCAACAGCTCCTGGGG
ATTTGGGGTTGCTCTGGAAAACTCATTTGCACCACTGCTGTGCCTTGGAATGCTAGTTGGAGTAATAAAT
CTCTGGAACAGATTTGGAATCACACGACCTGGATGGAGTGGGACAGAGAAATTAACAATTACACAAGCTT
AATACACTCCTTAATTGAAGAATCGCAAAACCAGCAAGAAAAGAATGAACAAGAATTATTGGAATTAGAT
AAATGGGCAAGTTTGTGGAATTGGTTTAACATAACAAATTGGCTGTGGTATATAAAATTATTCATAATGA
TAGTAGGAGGCTTGGTAGGTTTAAGAATAGTTTTTGCTGTACTTTCTATAGTGAATAGAGTTAGGCAGGG
ATATTCACCATTATCGTTTCAGACCCACCTCCCAACCCCGAGGGGACCCGACAGGCCCGAAGGAATAGAA
GAAGAAGGTGGAGAGAGAGACAGAGACAGATCCATTCGATTAGTGAACGGATCTCGACGGTATCGCCGAA
TTCACAAATGGCAGTATTCATCCACAATTTTAAAAGAAAAGGGGGGATTGGGGGGTACAGTGCAGGGGAA
AGAATAGTAGACATAATAGCAACAGACATACAAACTAAAGAATTACAAAAACAAATTACAAAAATTCAAA
ATTTTCGGGTTTATTACAGGGACAGCAGAGATCCAGTTTGGACTAGTCCACACCCTAACTGACACACTCG
AGTTTACCACTCCCTATCAGTGATAGAGAAAAGTGAAAGTCGAGTTTACCACTCCCTATCAGTGATAGAG
AAAAGTGAAAGTCGAGTTTACCACTCCCTATCAGTGATAGAGAAAAGTGAAAGTCGAGTTTACCACTCCC
TATCAGTGATAGAGAAAAGTGAAAGTCGAGTTTACCACTCCCTATCAGTGATAGAGAAAAGTGAAAGTCG
AGTTTACCACTCCCTATCAGTGATAGAGAAAAGTGAAAGTCGAGCTCGGTACCCGGGTCGAGGTAGGCAT
GTACGGTGGGAGGCCTATATAAGCAGAGCTCGTTTAGTGAACCGTCAGATCGCCTGGAGACGCCATCCAC
GCTGTTTTGACCTCCATAGAAGACACCGGGACCGATCCAGCCTGCGGCCACCACCGGT
[1242 nt withheld, positions 2649-3890]
TGAGTCGACATCGATAGATCCTAATCAACCTCTGGATTACAAAATTTGTGAAAGATTGACTGGTATTCTT
AACTATGTTGCTCCTTTTACGCTATGTGGATACGCTGCTTTAATGCCTTTGTATCATGCTATTGCTTCCC
GTATGGCTTTCATTTTCTCCTCCTTGTATAAATCCTGGTTGCTGTCTCTTTATGAGGAGTTGTGGCCCGT
TGTCAGGCAACGTGGCGTGGTGTGCACTGTGTTTGCTGACGCAACCCCCACTGGTTGGGGCATTGCCACC
ACCTGTCAGCTCCTTTCCGGGACTTTCGCTTTCCCCCTCCCTATTGCCACGGCGGAACTCATCGCCGCCT
GCCTTGCCCGCTGCTGGACAGGGGCTCGGCTGTTGGGCACTGACAATTCCGTGGTGTTGTCGGGGAAATC
ATCGTCCTTTCCTTGGCTGCTCGCCTGTGTTGCCACCTGGATTCTGCGCGGGACGTCCTTCTGCTACGTC
CCTTCGGCCCTCAATCCAGCGGACCTTCCTTCCCGCGGCCTGCTGCCGGCTCTGCGGCCTCTTCCGCGTC
TTCGCCTTCGCCCTCAGACGAGTCGGATCTCCCTTTGGGCCGCCTCCCCGCCTGGTACCTTTAAGACCAA
TGACTTACAAGGCAGCTGTAGATCTTAGCCACTTTTTAAAAGAAAAGGGGGGACTGGAAGGGCTAATTCA
CTCCCAACGAAGACAAGATCACCTGCAGGACAGGCGCGCCATAACTTCGTATAGCATACATTATACGAAG
TTATCTGCTTTTTGCTTGTACTGGGTCTCTCTGGTTAGACCAGATCTGAGCCTGGGAGCTCTCTGGCTAA
CTAGGGAACCCACTGCTTAAGCCTCAATAAAGCTTGCCTTGAGTGCTTCAAGTAGTGTGTGCCCGTCTGT
TGTGTGACTCTGGTAACTAGAGATCCCTCAGACCCTTTTAGTCAGTGTGGAAAATCTCTAGCACCCGGGC
GATTAAGGAAAGGGCTAGATCATTCTTGAAGACGAAAGGGCCTCGTGATACGCCTATTTTTATAGGTTAA
TGTCATGATAATAATGGTTTCTTAGACGTCAGGTGGCACTTTTCGGGGAAATGTGCGCGGAACCCCTATT
TGTTTATTTTTCTAAATACATTCAAATATGTATCCGCTCATGAGACAATAACCCTGATAAATGCTTCAAT
AATATTGAAAAAGGAAGAGTATGAGTATTCAACATTTCCGTGTCGCCCTTATTCCCTTTTTTGCGGCATT
TTGCCTTCCTGTTTTTGCTCACCCAGAAACGCTGGTGAAAGTAAAAGATGCTGAAGATCAGTTGGGTGCA
CGAGTGGGTTACATCGAACTGGATCTCAACAGCGGTAAGATCCTTGAGAGTTTTCGCCCCGAAGAACGTT
TTCCAATGATGAGCACTTTTAAAGTTCTGCTATGTGGCGCGGTATTATCCCGTGTTGACGCCGGGCAAGA
GCAACTCGGTCGCCGCATACACTATTCTCAGAATGACTTGGTTGAGTACTCACCAGTCACAGAAAAGCAT
CTTACGGATGGCATGACAGTAAGAGAATTATGCAGTGCTGCCATAACCATGAGTGATAACACTGCGGCCA
ACTTACTTCTGACAACGATCGGAGGACCGAAGGAGCTAACCGCTTTTTTGCACAACATGGGGGATCATGT
AACTCGCCTTGATCGTTGGGAACCGGAGCTGAATGAAGCCATACCAAACGACGAGCGTGACACCACGATG
CCTGTAGCAATGGCAACAACGTTGCGCAAACTATTAACTGGCGAACTACTTACTCTAGCTTCCCGGCAAC
AATTAATAGACTGGATGGAGGCGGATAAAGTTGCAGGACCACTTCTGCGCTCGGCCCTTCCGGCTGGCTG
GTTTATTGCTGATAAATCTGGAGCCGGTGAGCGTGGGTCTCGCGGTATCATTGCAGCACTGGGGCCAGAT
GGTAAGCCCTCCCGTATCGTAGTTATCTACACGACGGGGAGTCAGGCAACTATGGATGAACGAAATAGAC
AGATCGCTGAGATAGGTGCCTCACTGATTAAGCATTGGTAACTGTCAGACCAAGTTTACTCATATATACT
TTAGATTGATTTAAAACTTCATTTTTAATTTAAAAGGATCTAGGTGAAGATCCTTTTTGATAATCTCATG
ACCAAAATCCCTTAACGTGAGTTTTCGTTCCACTGAGCGTCAGACCCCGTAGAAAAGATCAAAGGATCTT
CTTGAGATCCTTTTTTTCTGCGCGTAATCTGCTGCTTGCAAACAAAAAAACCACCGCTACCAGCGGTGGT
TTGTTTGCCGGATCAAGAGCTACCAACTCTTTTTCCGAAGGTAACTGGCTTCAGCAGAGCGCAGATACCA
AATACTGTTCTTCTAGTGTAGCCGTAGTTAGGCCACCACTTCAAGAACTCTGTAGCACCGCCTACATACC
TCGCTCTGCTAATCCTGTTACCAGTGGCTGCTGCCAGTGGCGATAAGTCGTGTCTTACCGGGTTGGACTC
AAGACGATAGTTACCGGATAAGGCGCAGCGGTCGGGCTGAACGGGGGGTTCGTGCACACAGCCCAGCTTG
GAGCGAACGACCTACACCGAACTGAGATACCTACAGCGTGAGCTATGAGAAAGCGCCACGCTTCCCGAAG
GGAGAAAGGCGGACAGGTATCCGGTAAGCGGCAGGGTCGGAACAGGAGAGCGCACGAGGGAGCTTCCAGG
GGGAAACGCCTGGTATCTTTATAGTCCTGTCGGGTTTCGCCACCTCTGACTTGAGCGTCGATTTTTGTGA
TGCTCGTCAGGGGGGCGGAGCCTATGGAAAAACGCCAGCAACGCGGCCTTTTTACGGTTCCTGGCCTTTT
GCTGGCCTTTTGCTCACATGTTCTTTCCTGCGTTATCCCCTGATTCTGTGGATAACCGTATTACCGCCTT
TGAGTGAGCTGATACCGCTCGCCGCAGCCGAACGACCGAGCGCAGCGAGTCAGTGAGCGAGGAAGCGGAA
GAGCGCCCAATACGCAAACCGCCTCTCCCCGCGCGTTGGCCGATTCATTAATGCAGCAAGCTCATGGCTG
ACTAATTTTTTTTATTTATGCAGAGGCCGAGGCCGCCTCGGCCTCTGAGCTATTCCAGAAGTAGTGAGGA
GGCTTTTTTGGAGGCCTAGGCTTTTGCAAAAAGCTCCCCGTGGCACGACAGGTTTCCCGACTGGAAAGCG
GGCAGTGAGCGCAACGCAATTAATGTGAGTTAGCTCACTCATTAGGCACCCCAGGCTTTACACTTTATGC
TTCCGGCTCGTATGTTGTGTGGAATTGTGAGCGGATAACAATTTCACACAGGAAACAGCTATGACATGAT
TACGAATTTCACAAATAAAGCATTTTTTTCACTGCATTCTAGTTGTGGTTTGTCCAAACTCATCAATGTA
TCTTATCATGTCTGGATCAACTGGATAACTCAAGCTAACCAAAATCATCCCAAACTTCCCACCCCATACC
CTATTACCACTGCCAATTACCTGTGGTTTCATTTACTCTAAACCTGTGATTCCTCTGAATTATTTTCATT
TTAAAGAAATTGTATTTGTTAAATATGTACTACAAACTTAGTAGT
Features (pLannotate 1.2.2; 26 found; start..end, strand, type, name):
    377..634     +  LTR            5' LTR (truncated): truncated 5' long terminal repeat (LTR) from HIV-1
    681..806     +  misc_feature   HIV-1 Ψ: packaging signal of human immunodeficiency virus type 1
    790..1128    +  CDS            HIV-1 gag (fragment): gag protein from human immunodeficiency virus 1; gag
   1303..1536    +  misc_feature   RRE: The Rev response element (RRE) of HIV-1 allows for Rev-dependent mRNA export from the nucleus to the cytoplasm.
   1913..2013    +  CDS            Rev (fragment): human immunodeficiency virus 1 (HIV-1) Rev protein; rev; enhances nuclear export of unspliced and incompletely spliced viral mRNAs
   2058..2175    +  misc_feature   cPPT/CTS: central polypurine tract and central termination sequence of HIV-1
   2217..2237    -  promoter       SV40 promoter (fragment): SV40 enhancer and early promoter
   2251..2494    +  protein_bind   tetracycline response element (fragment): contains seven copies of the tetracycline operator tetO tetracycline repressor TetR
   2507..2574    +  promoter       tight TRE promoter (fragment): Tet-responsive promoter PTight, consisting of seven tet operator sequences followed by the minimal CMV promoter
   2649..3890    +  CDS            SOX17 (sequence withheld): SOX17_HUMAN - Experimental evidence at protein level: Swiss-Prot protein existence level 1. Acts as transcription regulator that binds target promoter DNA and bends the DNA. Binds to the sequences 5'-AACAAT-'3 or 5'- AACAAAG-3'. Modulates transcriptional regulation via WNT3A. Inhibits Wnt signaling. Promotes degradation of activated CTNNB1. Plays a key role in the regulation of embryonic development. Required for normal development of the definitive gut endoderm. Required for normal looping of the embryonic heart tube. Plays an important role in embryonic and postnatal vascular development, in
   3913..4501    +  misc_feature   WPRE: woodchuck hepatitis virus posttranscriptional regulatory element
   4554..4573    +  misc_feature   cPPT/CTS (fragment): central polypurine tract and central termination sequence of HIV-1
   4575..4610    +  LTR            3' LTR (ΔU3) (fragment): self-inactivating 3' long terminal repeat (LTR) from HIV-1
   4631..4664    +  protein_bind   loxP: Cre-mediated recombination occurs in the 8-bp core sequence (GCATACAT). Cre recombinase
   4683..4863    +  LTR            5' LTR (truncated): truncated 5' long terminal repeat (LTR) from HIV-1
   4996..5100    +  promoter       AmpR promoter: bla
   5101..5961    +  CDS            AmpR: β-lactamase; bla; confers resistance to ampicillin, carbenicillin, and related antibiotics
   6132..6720    +  rep_origin     ori: high-copy-number ColE1/pMB1/pBR322/pUC origin of replication
   6903..6957    +  CDS            lacI (fragment): lac repressor; lacI; The lac repressor binds to the lac operator to inhibit transcription in E. coli. This inhibition can be relieved by adding lactose or isopropyl-β-D-thiogalactopyranoside (IPTG).
   6963..7056    +  rep_origin     SV40 ori (fragment): SV40 origin of replication
   7081..7118    +  CDS            lacI (fragment): lac repressor; lacI; The lac repressor binds to the lac operator to inhibit transcription in E. coli. This inhibition can be relieved by adding lactose or isopropyl-β-D-thiogalactopyranoside (IPTG).
   7131..7152    +  protein_bind   CAP binding site: CAP binding activates transcription in the presence of cAMP. E. coli catabolite activator protein
   7167..7197    +  promoter       lac promoter: promoter for the E. coli lac operon
   7205..7221    +  protein_bind   lac operator: The lac repressor binds to the lac operator to inhibit transcription in E. coli. This inhibition can be relieved by adding lactose or isopropyl-β-D-thiogalactopyranoside (IPTG). lac repressor encoded by lacI
   7255..7338    +  polyA_signal   SV40 poly(A) signal (fragment): SV40 polyadenylation signal
   7505..329     +  CDS            nef (fragment) (across the origin): NEF_HV1BR - Experimental evidence at protein level: Swiss-Prot protein existence level 1. Extracellular Nef protein targets CD4(+) T-lymphocytes for apoptosis by interacting with CXCR4 surface receptors (PubMed:14990729). From Human immunodeficiency virus type 1 group M subtype B (isolate BRU/LAI) (HIV-1).
