[The description below was written by a language model from this plasmid's Addgene catalogue record and pLannotate feature annotations shown in this document.]
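Description:
pHAGE2-TetO-hSOX17 is an HIV-1-derived lentiviral transfer plasmid built on the pHAGE2-TetO backbone for tetracycline-regulated expression of human SOX17 in mammalian cells. It is propagated in E. coli as a high-copy plasmid through a ColE1/pUC-type origin and selected with ampicillin via the β-lactamase gene. The backbone also carries small remnants of lac regulatory sequence, an SV40 origin fragment and an SV40 poly(A) fragment that are not part of the payload.

The viral portion contains the elements needed for packaging and transduction: a truncated 5' LTR, the Ψ packaging signal with an adjoining gag fragment, the Rev response element for Rev-dependent export of the genomic RNA, and a cPPT/CTS, which aids nuclear import of the reverse-transcribed genome. Downstream sits a tetracycline response element with tet operator repeats joined to a minimal CMV promoter, driving the full-length SOX17 coding sequence. No epitope tag or reporter is annotated. A WPRE follows the insert to enhance transcript stability and expression. The 3' LTR is a self-inactivating ΔU3 type with a loxP site embedded in it. Because this region is copied to both ends of the provirus during reverse transcription, the integrated cassette should become floxed and could in principle be excised by Cre.

Transcription from the TetO promoter requires a tetracycline-controlled transactivator, which this plasmid does not encode and which must be supplied separately, as must the packaging and envelope functions. No mammalian selection marker is annotated. The associated publication concerns SOX17 variants in cell fate conversion, consistent with its use to deliver inducible SOX17 in reprogramming experiments.
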