Addgene plasmid #206389: pHAGE2-TetO-hSOX17
Purpose: Expresses human SOX17 in mammalian cells, for lentivirus generation.
Depositing lab: Ralf Jauch. Depositing organization: University of Hong Kong. Publication: An engineered Sox17 induces somatic to neural stem cell fate transitions independently from pluripotency reprogramming. Weng M, Hu H, Graus MS, Tan DS, Gao Y, Ren S, Ho DHH, Langer J, Holzner M, Huang Y, Ling GS, Lai CSW, Francois M, Jauch R. Sci Adv. 2023 Aug 25;9(34):eadh2501. doi: 10.1126/sciadv.adh2501. Epub 2023 Aug 23. PubMed 37611093.
Backbone
  Vector backbone: pHAGE2-TetO
  Vector type: Lentiviral
Growth in bacteria
  Bacterial resistance: Ampicillin, 100 μg/mL
  Growth temperature: 37°C
  Growth strain: NEB Stable
  Copy number: High Copy
Gene/Insert
  Gene/Insert name: SOX17
  Species: H. sapiens (human)
  Entrez Gene: SOX17 (a.k.a. VUR3)
  Cloning method: Restriction Enzyme; 5′ cloning site unknown (unknown if destroyed)
Terms and licenses: Academic/Nonprofit Terms; Industry Terms: Not Available to Industry
How to cite: pHAGE2-TetO-hSOX17 was a gift from Ralf Jauch (Addgene plasmid # 206389 ; http://n2t.net/addgene:206389 ; RRID:Addgene_206389)
